Addgene plasmid #250104: pGEX-Magi-2-PDZ-5
Purpose: Bacterial expression of Magi-2 PDZ domain 5
Depositing lab: Mark Bedford. Depositing organization: University of Texas MD Anderson Cancer Center. Publication: PRMT5 C-terminal Phosphorylation Modulates a 14-3-3/PDZ Interaction Switch. Espejo AB, Gao G, Black K, Gayatri S, Veland N, Kim J, Chen T, Sudol M, Walker C, Bedford MT. J Biol Chem. 2017 Feb 10;292(6):2255-2265. doi: 10.1074/jbc.M116.760330. Epub 2016 Dec 28. PubMed 28031468.
Backbone
  Vector backbone: pGEX-4T-1
  Backbone size w/o insert (bp): 4900
  Vector type: Bacterial Expression
Growth in bacteria
  Bacterial resistance: Ampicillin, 100 μg/mL
  Growth temperature: 37°C
  Growth strain: DH5alpha
  Copy number: High Copy
Gene/Insert
  Gene/Insert name: Magi-2 (5/6)
  Species: M. musculus (mouse)
  Insert size (bp): 285
  Mutation: None
  Entrez Gene: Magi2 (a.k.a. AIP-1, Acvri1, Acvrinp1, Acvrip1, Magi-2, S-SCAM, mKIAA0705)
  Cloning method: Restriction Enzyme; 5′ cloning site Unknown (unknown if destroyed)
Terms and licenses: Academic/Nonprofit Terms; Industry Terms: Not Available to Industry
Depositor comments: UniProt ID: Q9WVQ1
How to cite: pGEX-Magi-2-PDZ-5 was a gift from Mark Bedford (Addgene plasmid # 250104 ; http://n2t.net/addgene:250104 ; RRID:Addgene_250104)
