[The description below was written by a language model from this plasmid's Addgene catalogue record and pLannotate feature annotations shown in this document.]
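Description:
pGEX-Magi-2-PDZ-5 is a bacterial expression plasmid built on the pGEX-4T-1 backbone for producing the fifth of the six PDZ domains of mouse Magi-2 (Magi2, also known as S-SCAM or AIP-1) as a glutathione S-transferase fusion in E. coli. The sequenced plasmid is about 5.2 kb. It replicates from a high-copy ColE1/pMB1-type origin and is selected with ampicillin through the β-lactamase (AmpR) gene and its own promoter. The short RSF ori, bom and rop fragments and the lacZα segment called by the annotation software appear to be residual backbone sequence rather than functional modules.

The expression cassette consists of the hybrid tac promoter followed by a lac operator, driving the Schistosoma japonicum GST coding sequence. Downstream of this sits the Magi2 fragment, listed in the catalogue as a 285 bp unmutated insert. The annotated Magi2 match overlaps the 3′ end of the GST feature in the table, which is probably an annotation artefact at the junction. The cloning sites used are not recorded. A plasmid-borne lacI gene with its own promoter supplies lac repressor, which keeps the tac promoter off until it is relieved with IPTG, so expression is inducible regardless of host strain. The GST moiety allows affinity capture of the fusion on glutathione resin. pGEX-4T vectors normally encode a thrombin site between GST and the insert, although that element is not annotated here.

The stated purpose is bacterial expression of Magi-2 PDZ domain 5. The associated publication concerns a phosphorylation-regulated switch between 14-3-3 and PDZ domain binding at the PRMT5 C-terminus, which suggests the purified domain serves as a reagent in PDZ–ligand binding assays.
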