Features (pLannotate 1.2.2; 18 found; start..end, strand, type, name):
      1..125     +  rep_origin     RSF ori (fragment): Plasmids containing the RSF 1030 origin of replication can be propagated in E. coli cells that contain additional plasmids with compatible origins.
    130..181     -  misc_feature   bom (fragment): basis of mobility region from pBR322
    188..265     +  promoter       lacI promoter: lacI
    266..1348    +  CDS            lacI: lac repressor; lacI; The lac repressor binds to the lac operator to inhibit transcription in E. coli. This inhibition can be relieved by adding lactose or isopropyl-β-D-thiogalactopyranoside (IPTG).
   1361..1382    +  protein_bind   CAP binding site: CAP binding activates transcription in the presence of cAMP. E. coli catabolite activator protein
   1397..1427    +  promoter       lac promoter: promoter for the E. coli lac operon
   1435..1451    +  protein_bind   lac operator: The lac repressor binds to the lac operator to inhibit transcription in E. coli. This inhibition can be relieved by adding lactose or isopropyl-β-D-thiogalactopyranoside (IPTG). lac repressor encoded by lacI
   1471..1644    +  CDS            lacZα: LacZα fragment of β-galactosidase; lacZ fragment
   1908..2024    -  CDS            yciV (fragment): RNAAM_ECOLI - Also known as trpH From Escherichia coli (strain K12).
   2100..2128    +  promoter       tac promoter: strong E. coli promoter; hybrid between the trp and lac UV5 promoters
   2136..2152    +  protein_bind   lac operator: The lac repressor binds to the lac operator to inhibit transcription in E. coli. This inhibition can be relieved by adding lactose or isopropyl-β-D-thiogalactopyranoside (IPTG). lac repressor encoded by lacI
   2175..2828    +  CDS            GST26_SCHJA: Experimental evidence at protein level: Swiss-Prot protein existence level 1. GST isoenzymes appear to play a central role in the parasite detoxification system. Other functions are also suspected including a role in increasing the solubility of haematin in the parasite gut. From Schistosoma japonicum (Blood fluke).
   2796..3125    +  CDS            Magi2 (fragment): MAGI2_MOUSE - Also known as Acvrinp1, Aip1, Arip1. Experimental evidence at protein level: Swiss-Prot protein existence level 1. Seems to act as scaffold molecule at synaptic junctions by assembling neurotransmitter receptors and cell adhesion proteins. Plays a role in nerve growth factor (NGF)-induced recruitment of RAPGEF2 to late endosomes and neurite outgrowth. May play a role in regulating activin-mediated signaling in neuronal cells. Enhances the ability of PTEN to suppress AKT1 activation (By similarity). From Mus musculus (Mouse).
   3158..3197    +  CDS            rop (fragment): Rop protein, which maintains plasmids at low copy number; rop
   3299..3339    +  misc_feature   bom (fragment): basis of mobility region from pBR322
   3444..3548    +  promoter       AmpR promoter: bla
   3549..4409    +  CDS            AmpR: β-lactamase; bla; confers resistance to ampicillin, carbenicillin, and related antibiotics
   4580..5168    +  rep_origin     ori: high-copy-number ColE1/pMB1/pBR322/pUC origin of replication
>Addgene plasmid #250104 | pGEX-Magi-2-PDZ-5 | addgene full sequence | sequence record 498118 | Addgene NGS Result
CATGTTCTTTCCTGCGTTATCCCCTGATTCTGTGGATAACCGTATTACCGCCTTTGAGTGAGCTGATACC
GCTCGCCGCAGCCGAACGACCGAGCGCAGCGAGTCAGTGAGCGAGGAAGCGGAAGAGCGCCTGATGCGGT
ATTTTCTCCTTACGCATCTGTGCGGTATTTCACACCGCATAAATTCCGACACCATCGAATGGCGCAAAAC
CTTTCGCGGTATGGCATGATAGCGCCCGGAAGAGAGTCAATTCAGGGTGGTGAATGTGAAACCAGTAACG
TTATACGATGTCGCAGAGTATGCCGGTGTCTCTTATCAGACCGTTTCCCGCGTGGTGAACCAGGCCAGCC
ACGTTTCTGCGAAAACGCGGGAAAAAGTGGAAGCGGCGATGGCGGAGCTGAATTACATTCCCAACCGCGT
GGCACAACAACTGGCGGGCAAACAGTCGTTGCTGATTGGCGTTGCCACCTCCAGTCTGGCCCTGCACGCG
CCGTCGCAAATTGTCGCGGCGATTAAATCTCGCGCCGATCAACTGGGTGCCAGCGTGGTGGTGTCGATGG
TAGAACGAAGCGGCGTCGAAGCCTGTAAAGCGGCGGTGCACAATCTTCTCGCGCAACGCGTCAGTGGGCT
GATCATTAACTATCCGCTGGATGACCAGGATGCCATTGCTGTGGAAGCTGCCTGCACTAATGTTCCGGCG
TTATTTCTTGATGTCTCTGACCAGACACCCATCAACAGTATTATTTTCTCCCATGAAGACGGTACGCGAC
TGGGCGTGGAGCATCTGGTCGCATTGGGTCACCAGCAAATCGCGCTGTTAGCGGGCCCATTAAGTTCTGT
CTCGGCGCGTCTGCGTCTGGCTGGCTGGCATAAATATCTCACTCGCAATCAAATTCAGCCGATAGCGGAA
CGGGAAGGCGACTGGAGTGCCATGTCCGGTTTTCAACAAACCATGCAAATGCTGAATGAGGGCATCGTTC
CCACTGCGATGCTGGTTGCCAACGATCAGATGGCGCTGGGCGCAATGCGCGCCATTACCGAGTCCGGGCT
GCGCGTTGGTGCGGATATCTCGGTAGTGGGATACGACGATACCGAAGACAGCTCATGTTATATCCCGCCG
TTAACCACCATCAAACAGGATTTTCGCCTGCTGGGGCAAACCAGCGTGGACCGCTTGCTGCAACTCTCTC
AGGGCCAGGCGGTGAAGGGCAATCAGCTGTTGCCCGTCTCACTGGTGAAAAGAAAAACCACCCTGGCGCC
CAATACGCAAACCGCCTCTCCCCGCGCGTTGGCCGATTCATTAATGCAGCTGGCACGACAGGTTTCCCGA
CTGGAAAGCGGGCAGTGAGCGCAACGCAATTAATGTAAGTTAGCTCACTCATTAGGCACCCCAGGCTTTA
CACTTTATGCTTCCGGCTCGTATGTTGTGTGGAATTGTGAGCGGATAACAATTTCACACAGGAAACAGCT
ATGACCATGATTACGGATTCACTGGCCGTCGTTTTACAACGTCGTGACTGGGAAAACCCTGGCGTTACCC
AACTTAATCGCCTTGCAGCACATCCCCCTTTCGCCAGCTGGCGTAATAGCGAAGAGGCCCGCACCGATCG
CCCTTCCCAACAGTTGCGCAGCCTGAATGGCGAATGGCGCTTTGCCTGGTTTCCGGCACCAGAAGCGGTG
CCGGAAAGCTGGCTGGAGTGCGATCTTCCTGAGGCCGATACTGTCGTCGTCCCCTCAAACTGGCAGATGC
ACGGTTACGATGCGCCCATCTACACCAACGTGACCTATCCCATTACGGTCAATCCGCCGTTTGTTCCCAC
GGAGAATCCGACGGGTTGTTACTCGCTCACATTTAATGTTGATGAAAGCTGGCTACAGGAAGGCCAGACG
CGAATTATTTTTGATGGCGTTGGAATTAGCTTATCGACTGCACGGTGCACCAATGCTTCTGGCGTCAGGC
AGCCATCGGAAGCTGTGGTATGGCTGTGCAGGTCGTAAATCACTGCATAATTCGTGTCGCTCAAGGCGCA
CTCCCGTTCTGGATAATGTTTTTTGCGCCGACATCATAACGGTTCTGGCAAATATTCTGAAATGAGCTGT
TGACAATTAATCATCGGCTCGTATAATGTGTGGAATTGTGAGCGGATAACAATTTCACACAGGAAACAGT
ATTCATGTCCCCTATACTAGGTTATTGGAAAATTAAGGGCCTTGTGCAACCCACTCGACTTCTTTTGGAA
TATCTTGAAGAAAAATATGAAGAGCATTTGTATGAGCGCGATGAAGGTGATAAATGGCGAAACAAAAAGT
TTGAATTGGGTTTGGAGTTTCCCAATCTTCCTTATTATATTGATGGTGATGTTAAATTAACACAGTCTAT
GGCCATCATACGTTATATAGCTGACAAGCACAACATGTTGGGTGGTTGTCCAAAAGAGCGTGCAGAGATT
TCAATGCTTGAAGGAGCGGTTTTGGATATTAGATACGGTGTTTCGAGAATTGCATATAGTAAAGACTTTG
AAACTCTCAAAGTTGATTTTCTTAGCAAGCTACCTGAAATGCTGAAAATGTTCGAAGATCGTTTATGTCA
TAAAACATATTTAAATGGTGATCATGTAACCCATCCTGACTTCATGTTGTATGACGCTCTTGATGTTGTT
TTATACATGGACCCAATGTGCCTGGATGCGTTCCCAAAATTAGTTTGTTTTAAAAAACGTATTGAAGCTA
TCCCACAAATTGATAAGTACTTGAAATCCAGCAAGTATATAGCATGGCCTTTGCAGGGCTGGCAAGCCAC
GTTTGGTGGTGGCGACCATCCTCCAAAATCGGATCTGGTTCCGCGTGGATCCGATGTGGTTATCCATCGC
AAAGAAAATGAGGGCTTTGGCTTTGTGATTATCTCTAGTCTGAATCGTCCAGAATCTGGTGCTACAATTA
CCGTGCCTCATAAAATCGGTCGTATTATTGATGGTTCTCCCGCAGATCGTTGCGCGAAACTGAAAGTGGG
CGATCGCATCTTAGCTGTTAATGGCCAGAGTATCATTAATATGCCTCACGCGGATATTGTTAAACTGATC
AAAGATGCAGGTCTGAGCGTGACCCTCCGGATCATTCCACAGGAACTCGAGCGGCCGCATCGTGACTGAC
TGACGATCTGCCTCGCGCGTTTCGGTGATGACGGTGAAAACCTCTGACACATGCAGCTCCCGGAGACGGT
CACAGCTTGTCTGTAAGCGGATGCCGGGAGCAGACAAGCCCGTCAGGGCGCGTCAGCGGGTGTTGGCGGG
TGTCGGGGCGCAGCCATGACCCAGTCACGTAGCGATAGCGGAGTGTATAATTCTTGAAGACGAAAGGGCC
TCGTGATACGCCTATTTTTATAGGTTAATGTCATGATAATAATGGTTTCTTAGACGTCAGGTGGCACTTT
TCGGGGAAATGTGCGCGGAACCCCTATTTGTTTATTTTTCTAAATACATTCAAATATGTATCCGCTCATG
AGACAATAACCCTGATAAATGCTTCAATAATATTGAAAAAGGAAGAGTATGAGTATTCAACATTTCCGTG
TCGCCCTTATTCCCTTTTTTGCGGCATTTTGCCTTCCTGTTTTTGCTCACCCAGAAACGCTGGTGAAAGT
AAAAGATGCTGAAGATCAGTTGGGTGCACGAGTGGGTTACATCGAACTGGATCTCAACAGCGGTAAGATC
CTTGAGAGTTTTCGCCCCGAAGAACGTTTTCCAATGATGAGCACTTTTAAAGTTCTGCTATGTGGCGCGG
TATTATCCCGTGTTGACGCCGGGCAAGAGCAACTCGGTCGCCGCATACACTATTCTCAGAATGACTTGGT
TGAGTACTCACCAGTCACAGAAAAGCATCTTACGGATGGCATGACAGTAAGAGAATTATGCAGTGCTGCC
ATAACCATGAGTGATAACACTGCGGCCAACTTACTTCTGACAACGATCGGAGGACCGAAGGAGCTAACCG
CTTTTTTGCACAACATGGGGGATCATGTAACTCGCCTTGATCGTTGGGAACCGGAGCTGAATGAAGCCAT
ACCAAACGACGAGCGTGACACCACGATGCCTGCAGCAATGGCAACAACGTTGCGCAAACTATTAACTGGC
GAACTACTTACTCTAGCTTCCCGGCAACAATTAATAGACTGGATGGAGGCGGATAAAGTTGCAGGACCAC
TTCTGCGCTCGGCCCTTCCGGCTGGCTGGTTTATTGCTGATAAATCTGGAGCCGGTGAGCGTGGGTCTCG
CGGTATCATTGCAGCACTGGGGCCAGATGGTAAGCCCTCCCGTATCGTAGTTATCTACACGACGGGGAGT
CAGGCAACTATGGATGAACGAAATAGACAGATCGCTGAGATAGGTGCCTCACTGATTAAGCATTGGTAAC
TGTCAGACCAAGTTTACTCATATATACTTTAGATTGATTTAAAACTTCATTTTTAATTTAAAAGGATCTA
GGTGAAGATCCTTTTTGATAATCTCATGACCAAAATCCCTTAACGTGAGTTTTCGTTCCACTGAGCGTCA
GACCCCGTAGAAAAGATCAAAGGATCTTCTTGAGATCCTTTTTTTCTGCGCGTAATCTGCTGCTTGCAAA
CAAAAAAACCACCGCTACCAGCGGTGGTTTGTTTGCCGGATCAAGAGCTACCAACTCTTTTTCCGAAGGT
AACTGGCTTCAGCAGAGCGCAGATACCAAATACTGTCCTTCTAGTGTAGCCGTAGTTAGGCCACCACTTC
AAGAACTCTGTAGCACCGCCTACATACCTCGCTCTGCTAATCCTGTTACCAGTGGCTGCTGCCAGTGGCG
ATAAGTCGTGTCTTACCGGGTTGGACTCAAGACGATAGTTACCGGATAAGGCGCAGCGGTCGGGCTGAAC
GGGGGGTTCGTGCACACAGCCCAGCTTGGAGCGAACGACCTACACCGAACTGAGATACCTACAGCGTGAG
CTATGAGAAAGCGCCACGCTTCCCGAAGGGAGAAAGGCGGACAGGTATCCGGTAAGCGGCAGGGTCGGAA
CAGGAGAGCGCACGAGGGAGCTTCCAGGGGGAAACGCCTGGTATCTTTATAGTCCTGTCGGGTTTCGCCA
CCTCTGACTTGAGCGTCGATTTTTGTGATGCTCGTCAGGGGGGCGGAGCCTATGGAAAAACGCCAGCAAC
GCGGCCTTTTTACGGTTCCTGGCCTTTTGCTGGCCTTTTGCTCA
